Addgene plasmid #167650: pKP2040
Purpose: Express His6-ExbB S80A, S82A, S84A
Depositing lab: Kathleen Postle. Depositing organization: Pennsylvania State University.
Backbone
  Vector backbone: pBAD24
  Vector type: Bacterial Expression
Growth in bacteria
  Bacterial resistance: Ampicillin, 100 μg/mL
  Growth temperature: 37°C
  Growth strain: DH5alpha
  Copy number: High Copy
Gene/Insert
  Gene/Insert name: his6-exbB S80A, S82A, S84A
  Species: Escherichia coli
  Mutation: ExbB S80A, S82A, S84A with His6 tag at N terminus
  Cloning method: Restriction Enzyme; 5′ cloning site Unknown (unknown if destroyed)
Terms and licenses: Academic/Nonprofit Terms; Industry Terms: Not Available to Industry
How to cite: pKP2040 was a gift from Kathleen Postle (Addgene plasmid # 167650 ; http://n2t.net/addgene:167650 ; RRID:Addgene_167650)
