[The description below was written by a language model from this plasmid's Addgene catalogue record and pLannotate feature annotations shown in this document.]
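Description:
pKP2040 is a bacterial expression plasmid built on the pBAD24 backbone for arabinose-regulated production of a mutant form of the Escherichia coli ExbB protein. It replicates in E. coli from a high-copy ColE1/pMB1-type origin and is selected with ampicillin through the bla (β-lactamase) gene and its own promoter. An M13 phage origin is also present, along with non-functional remnants inherited from pBR322 (fragments of bom, rop, the tetracycline resistance gene and its promoter).

The insert encodes ExbB with an N-terminal His6 tag and three serine-to-alanine substitutions (S80A, S82A, S84A). In the circular sequence the tagged open reading frame lies just downstream of the araBAD promoter, with the divergently transcribed araC regulator alongside, so that expression is induced by L-arabinose and otherwise kept low by AraC. The feature table also annotates a complete exbD coding sequence immediately after exbB, in the same orientation. The catalogue entry does not mention this, but it suggests that the two genes were cloned together in an operon-like arrangement and that ExbD is co-expressed. A fragment of a pUC-type multiple cloning site follows, then a 5S rRNA segment and the rrnB T1 and T2 terminators, which end transcription from the cassette.

ExbB works with ExbD and TonB in energy-dependent transport of receptor-bound substrates, and is noted to protect ExbD from proteolysis and stabilise TonB. The stated purpose is simply to express the His6-tagged triple mutant. This would allow the role of these three serines to be tested, with the tag available for affinity purification or detection, though the record does not give specific experiments.
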