Features (pLannotate 1.2.2; 17 found; start..end, strand, type, name):
      1..18      +  CDS            7xHis (fragment): 6xHis affinity tag
     19..747     +  CDS            exbB: EXBB_ECOLI - Experimental evidence at protein level: Swiss-Prot protein existence level 1. Involved in the TonB-dependent energy-dependent transport of various receptor-bound substrates. Protects ExbD from proteolytic degradation and functionally stabilizes TonB. From Escherichia coli (strain K12).
    757..1179    +  CDS            exbD: EXBD_ECOLI - Experimental evidence at protein level: Swiss-Prot protein existence level 1. Involved in the TonB-dependent energy-dependent transport of various receptor-bound substrates. From Escherichia coli (strain K12).
   1183..1220    +  misc_feature   MCS (fragment): pUC18/19 multiple cloning site
   1304..1419    +  ncRNA          5S rRNA: Accession: RF00001 - 5S ribosomal RNA
   1423..1509    +  terminator     rrnB T1 terminator: Escherichia coli rrnB; transcription terminator T1 from the E. coli rrnB gene
   1601..1628    +  terminator     rrnB T2 terminator: transcription terminator T2 from the E. coli rrnB gene
   1647..1738    +  promoter       AmpR promoter: bla
   1739..2599    +  CDS            AmpR: β-lactamase; bla; confers resistance to ampicillin, carbenicillin, and related antibiotics
   2641..3021    +  rep_origin     M13 ori (sequence partly withheld): M13 bacteriophage origin of replication; arrow indicates direction of (+) strand synthesis
   3207..3795    +  rep_origin     ori: high-copy-number ColE1/pMB1/pBR322/pUC origin of replication
   3981..4032    -  misc_feature   bom (fragment): basis of mobility region from pBR322
   4148..4187    -  CDS            rop (fragment): Rop protein, which maintains plasmids at low copy number; rop
   4188..4373    -  CDS            TcR (fragment): tetracycline efflux protein; tet; confers resistance to tetracycline
   4383..4401    +  promoter       tet promoter (fragment): E. coli promoter for tetracycline efflux protein gene
   4491..5369    -  CDS            araC: L-arabinose regulatory protein; araC
   5396..5680    +  promoter       araBAD promoter: araBAD; promoter of the L-arabinose operon of E. coli; the araC regulatory gene is transcribed in the opposite direction (Guzman et al., 1995)
>Addgene plasmid #167650 | pKP2040 | addgene full sequence | sequence record 337301 | Addgene NGS Result
CATCACCATCACCATCACGGTAATAATTTAATGCAGACGGACCTTTCCGTCTGGGGTATGTATCAGCACG
CCGATATTGTCGTTAAGTGCGTGATGATTGGGCTTATTTTGGCCTCCGTAGTCACCTGGGCAATCTTCTT
CAGTAAGAGCGTAGAGTTCTTCAATCAGAAGCGTCGCCTTAAGCGCGAGCAGCAACTGCTGGCTGAAGCG
CGTTCCTTAAACCAGGCCAACGATATCGCCGCTGATTTTGGTGCAAAAGCATTAGCACTGCATTTGCTCA
ATGAAGCGCAGAATGAGCTGGAACTGTCAGAAGGCAGCGACGATAACGAAGGTATTAAAGAACGTACCAG
CTTCCGTCTGGAGCGTCGGGTCGCCGCAGTGGGTCGTCAAATGGGCCGCGGTAACGGCTATCTGGCAACC
ATCGGCGCGATTTCTCCGTTCGTTGGTCTGTTTGGTACGGTCTGGGGCATCATGAACAGCTTTATTGGTA
TCGCGCAAACGCAGACCACTAACCTGGCAGTCGTTGCGCCGGGTATCGCAGAAGCTCTGTTAGCAACGGC
AATCGGCCTCGTGGCAGCGATTCCTGCGGTCGTTATCTATAACGTATTTGCACGCCAGATTGGCGGCTTT
AAAGCGATGCTGGGTGATGTTGCAGCGCAGGTATTGTTGCTGCAAAGCCGTGACCTGGATCTGGAAGCCA
GCGCCGCTGCGCATCCGGTTCGTGTCGCACAAAAATTACGCGCAGGATAATATCCGATGGCAATGCATCT
TAACGAAAACCTCGACGATAACGGCGAAATGCATGATATCAACGTGACGCCGTTTATCGACGTGATGTTG
GTTCTGCTGATTATCTTTATGGTGGCGGCACCGTTAGCGACGGTAGATGTGAAGGTGAACTTGCCTGCTT
CTACCAGCACGCCGCAGCCGCGCCCGGAAAAACCGGTTTATCTGTCGGTGAAGGCAGACAACTCGATGTT
TATCGGTAACGATCCGGTCACCGATGAAACAATGATTACGGCGTTGAATGCGTTAACCGAAGGCAAGAAA
GACACCACCATCTTCTTCCGAGCGGACAAAACCGTCGATTACGAGACGTTGATGAAGGTAATGGATACGC
TGCATCAGGCGGGTTACCTGAAGATAGGTCTGGTCGGCGAAGAAACCGCCAAAGCGAAGTAAGGGGATCC
TCTAGAGTCGACCTGCAGGCATGCAAGCTTGGCTGTTTTGGCGGATGAGAGAAGATTTTCAGCCTGATAC
AGATTAAATCAGAACGCAGAAGCGGTCTGATAAAACAGAATTTGCCTGGCGGCAGTAGCGCGGTGGTCCC
ACCTGACCCCATGCCGAACTCAGAAGTGAAACGCCGTAGCGCCGATGGTAGTGTGGGGTCTCCCCATGCG
AGAGTAGGGAACTGCCAGGCATCAAATAAAACGAAAGGCTCAGTCGAAAGACTGGGCCTTTCGTTTTATC
TGTTGTTTGTCGGTGAACGCTCTCCTGAGTAGGACAAATCCGCCGGGAGCGGATTTGAACGTTGCGAAGC
AACGGCCCGGAGGGTGGCGGGCAGGACGCCCGCCATAAACTGCCAGGCATCAAATTAAGCAGAAGGCCAT
CCTGACGGATGGCCTTTTTGCGTTTCTACAAACTCTTTTGTTTATTTTTCTAAATACATTCAAATATGTA
TCCGCTCATGAGACAATAACCCTGATAAATGCTTCAATAATATTGAAAAAGGAAGAGTATGAGTATTCAA
CATTTCCGTGTCGCCCTTATTCCCTTTTTTGCGGCATTTTGCCTTCCTGTTTTTGCTCACCCAGAAACGC
TGGTGAAAGTAAAAGATGCTGAAGATCAGTTGGGTGCACGAGTGGGTTACATCGAACTGGATCTCAACAG
CGGTAAGATCCTTGAGAGTTTTCGCCCCGAAGAACGTTTTCCAATGATGAGCACTTTTAAAGTTCTGCTA
TGTGGCGCGGTATTATCCCGTGTTGACGCCGGGCAAGAGCAACTCGGTCGCCGCATACACTATTCTCAGA
ATGACTTGGTTGAGTACTCACCAGTCACAGAAAAGCATCTTACGGATGGCATGACAGTAAGAGAATTATG
CAGTGCTGCCATAACCATGAGTGATAACACTGCGGCCAACTTACTTCTGACAACGATCGGAGGACCGAAG
GAGCTAACCGCTTTTTTGCACAACATGGGGGATCATGTAACTCGCCTTGATCGTTGGGAACCGGAGCTGA
ATGAAGCCATACCAAACGACGAGCGTGACACCACGATGCCTGTAGCAATGGCAACAACGTTGCGCAAACT
ATTAACTGGCGAACTACTTACTCTAGCTTCCCGGCAACAATTAATAGACTGGATGGAGGCGGATAAAGTT
GCAGGACCACTTCTGCGCTCGGCCCTTCCGGCTGGCTGGTTTATTGCTGATAAATCTGGAGCCGGTGAGC
GTGGGTCTCGCGGTATCATTGCAGCACTGGGGCCAGATGGTAAGCCCTCCCGTATCGTAGTTATCTACAC
GACGGGGAGTCAGGCAACTATGGATGAACGAAATAGACAGATCGCTGAGATAGGTGCCTCACTGATTAAG
CATTGGTAACTGTCAGACCAAGTTTACTCATATATACTTTAGATTGATT
[125 nt withheld, positions 2640-2764]
C
[141 nt withheld, positions 2766-2906]
CCTTTGACGTTGGAGTCCACGTTCTTT
[37 nt withheld, positions 2934-2970]
ACCCTATCTCGGGCTATTCTTTTGATTTATAAGGGATTTTGCCGATTTCGGCCTATTGGTTAAAAAATGA
GCTGATTTAACAAAAATTTAACGCGAATTTTAACAAAATATTAACGTTTACAATTTAAAAGGATCTAGGT
GAAGATCCTTTTTGATAATCTCATGACCAAAATCCCTTAACGTGAGTTTTCGTTCCACTGAGCGTCAGAC
CCCGTAGAAAAGATCAAAGGATCTTCTTGAGATCCTTTTTTTCTGCGCGTAATCTGCTGCTTGCAAACAA
AAAAACCACCGCTACCAGCGGTGGTTTGTTTGCCGGATCAAGAGCTACCAACTCTTTTTCCGAAGGTAAC
TGGCTTCAGCAGAGCGCAGATACCAAATACTGTCCTTCTAGTGTAGCCGTAGTTAGGCCACCACTTCAAG
AACTCTGTAGCACCGCCTACATACCTCGCTCTGCTAATCCTGTTACCAGTGGCTGCTGCCAGTGGCGATA
AGTCGTGTCTTACCGGGTTGGACTCAAGACGATAGTTACCGGATAAGGCGCAGCGGTCGGGCTGAACGGG
GGGTTCGTGCACACAGCCCAGCTTGGAGCGAACGACCTACACCGAACTGAGATACCTACAGCGTGAGCTA
TGAGAAAGCGCCACGCTTCCCGAAGGGAGAAAGGCGGACAGGTATCCGGTAAGCGGCAGGGTCGGAACAG
GAGAGCGCACGAGGGAGCTTCCAGGGGGAAACGCCTGGTATCTTTATAGTCCTGTCGGGTTTCGCCACCT
CTGACTTGAGCGTCGATTTTTGTGATGCTCGTCAGGGGGGCGGAGCCTATGGAAAAACGCCAGCAACGCG
GCCTTTTTACGGTTCCTGGCCTTTTGCTGGCCTTTTGCTCACATGTTCTTTCCTGCGTTATCCCCTGATT
CTGTGGATAACCGTATTACCGCCTTTGAGTGAGCTGATACCGCTCGCCGCAGCCGAACGACCGAGCGCAG
CGAGTCAGTGAGCGAGGAAGCGGAAGAGCGCCTGATGCGGTATTTTCTCCTTACGCATCTGTGCGGTATT
TCACACCGCATAGGGTCATGGCTGCGCCCCGACACCCGCCAACACCCGCTGACGCGCCCTGACGGGCTTG
TCTGCTCCCGGCATCCGCTTACAGACAAGCTGTGACCGTCTCCGGGAGCTGCATGTGTCAGAGGTTTTCA
CCGTCATCACCGAAACGCGCGAGGCAGAAGGAGATGGCGCCCAACAGTCCCCCGGCCACGGGGCCTGCCA
CCATACCCACGCCGAAACAAGCGCTCATGAGCCCGAAGTGGCGAGCCCGATCTTCCCCATCGGTGATGTC
GGCGATATAGGCGCCAGCAACCGCACCTGTGGCGCCGGTGATGCCGGCCACGATGCGTCCGGCGTAGAGG
ATCTGCTCATGTTTGACAGCTTATCATCGATGCATAATGTGCCTGTCAAATGGACGAAGCAGGGATTCTG
CAAACCCTATGCTACTCCGTCAAGCCGTCAATTGTCTGATTCGTTACCAATTATGACAACTTGACGGCTA
CATCATTCACTTTTTCTTCACAACCGGCACGGAACTCGCTCGGGCTGGCCCCGGTGCATTTTTTAAATAC
CCGCGAGAAATAGAGTTGATCGTCAAAACCAACATTGCGACCGACGGTGGCGATAGGCATCCGGGTGGTG
CTCAAAAGCAGCTTCGCCTGGCTGATACGTTGGTCCTCGCGCCAGCTTAAGACGCTAATCCCTAACTGCT
GGCGGAAAAGATGTGACAGACGCGACGGCGACAAGCAAACATGCTGTGCGACGCTGGCGATATCAAAATT
GCTGTCTGCCAGGTGATCGCTGATGTACTGACAAGCCTCGCGTACCCGATTATCCATCGGTGGATGGAGC
GACTCGTTAATCGCTTCCATGCGCCGCAGTAACAATTGCTCAAGCAGATTTATCGCCAGCAGCTCCGAAT
AGCGCCCTTCCCCTTGCCCGGCGTTAATGATTTGCCCAAACAGGTCGCTGAAATGCGGCTGGTGCGCTTC
ATCCGGGCGAAAGAACCCCGTATTGGCAAATATTGACGGCCAGTTAAGCCATTCATGCCAGTAGGCGCGC
GGACGAAAGTAAACCCACTGGTGATACCATTCGCGAGCCTCCGGATGACGACCGTAGTGATGAATCTCTC
CTGGCGGGAACAGCAAAATATCACCCGGTCGGCAAACAAATTCTCGTCCCTGATTTTTCACCACCCCCTG
ACCGCGAATGGTGAGATTGAGAATATAACCTTTCATTCCCAGCGGTCGGTCGATAAAAAAATCGAGATAA
CCGTTGGCCTCAATCGGCGTTAAACCCGCCACCAGATGGGCATTAAACGAGTATCCCGGCAGCAGGGGAT
CATTTTGCGCTTCAGCCATACTTTTCATACTCCCGCCATTCAGAGAAGAAACCAATTGTCCATATTGCAT
CAGACATTGCCGTCACTGCGTCTTTTACTGGCTCTTCTCGCTAACCAAACCGGTAACCCCGCTTATTAAA
AGCATTCTGTAACAAAGCGGGACCAAAGCCATGACAAAAACGCGTAACAAAAGTGTCTATAATCACGGCA
GAAAAGTCCACATTGATTATTTGCACGGCGTCACACTTTGCTATGCCATAGCATTTTTATCCATAAGATT
AGCGGATCCTACCTGACGCTTTTTATCGCAACTCTCTACTGTTTCTCCATACCCGTTTTTTTGGGCTAGC
AGGAGGAATTCACCATG
